>Addgene plasmid #201323 | pSW004 | addgene full sequence | sequence record 410534 | Addgene NGS Result
TCTGTGAAGACAATGCCGAATTCGGATCCGGAGCTTTAGACGCGGACAGTCTCCAGGATGCAAATTTGAC
CGTTGATTCATTGTATGCACACGGCAGTACAAAACATCATATAATACTCTGAAACAAGGTAAATATAAAA
AACACAAAACATGGCATGGATCTCAAAGCAAGGATGGACGGTGGATGGTAGAAAAACCAACTATGAAACA
GGTGAAACTTGTGCTTACGTGCTGGGTGAGCCTTCTTGCTTTTGCATCAACACTCCCAAGCAAACGTTGA
CGAATACCACTGCTCCATCCGACGGCCGTGGCACGATGGCGACATGGCATGAATAGCAAGGAACCCACGC
ACGCCAACGCGGAGGCGCCCCCAGCTTCCCGGCAAAGCACACACGCGCGACTCCCACGTCCACCCTGCCA
AGTCGGACCGCACGCGCAGCCAACATCCAACTTTTCCGTCGCCGAAGCAGATTTTCCCCGTGCCTTCCCC
TGCTTTTCTCCTCCACGAGAATCATCTGGGCCGTCACGCCAAAGTCACGAAAGCTTCGCATCCATTTCCA
GTAGATGACTACTGACCCGCCGTGGTTGACCACCCAGAAGAAAAACCTCCTGTCCAATCCGCCACACGGC
TTGTACGTCCACGATGACCGCGGCATCTCTCCTCCCGCCCTGCATGCTGCCGTGAAGCTTCCATGGACCG
CGTCGCGCGATGAGTATATATGCACACGCGCACCTCCAAGATCATGCAGCAGCAACCTTCAGGTCTATAG
CAAAGCAGAGGATCTAGGAAGCCCAGGCAGGGTCGAGATCAACTACTAAAGCATCCGGCGAGAAATGGAG
AGAGAGAAGAACGTGGTGTACGGCCCCGAGCCCAAGCACCCTCTGGGCAACTTCACCGCCGGCGAGATGC
TGTACAACGCTCTGCACAAGCACTCCCACATCCCCCAGGCCATCCTGGACGTGATGGGCAACGAGTCCCT
TTCCTACCAGGAGTTCTTCGACACTACTGTGAAGCTGGGCCAGAGCCTCCAGAACTGTGGCTACAAGATG
AACGATGTCGTGTCGATCTGTGCAGAGAACAACAAGAGATTCTTCATCCCCATCATCTCCGCCTGGTACA
TCGGCATGGTGGTGGCCCCTGTGAACGAGGACTATATCCCAGACGAGCTGTGTAAAGTGACCGGCATCTC
CAAGCCGATCCTGGTCTTTACCACTAGGAAGATCCTGCCTAAGGTTTTGGAGGTTAAAGACAGAACCAAC
TACATAAAGAGGATCATCATACTGGACTCTGAAGAGAACCTGCTGGGCTGCGAGAGCCTGCACAACTTCA
TGTCCAGGTACTCCGACAACAACCTCCAAACATTCAAGCCTCTGCACTACGACCCTGTGGACCAGGTAGC
CGCCATCCTGTGCTCCTCCGGCACAACCGGCCTGCCTAAAGGCGTGATGCAGACCCACAGGAACATCTGT
GTGAGACTCACACACGCATCTGACCCCAGAGTGGGTACACAACTCATCCCCGGCGTATCCGTGCTGGCCT
ACCTGCCATTCTTCCACGCCTTCGGCTTCAGTATCAACCTGGGCTATTTCATGGTGGGCCTGAGAGTGGT
GATGCTCCGAAGGTTTAACCAGGAGGTGTTCCTGAAGGCCATCCAGGACTACGAGGTGAGGAGCGTGATC
AACGTTCCCTCCACAATCCTGTTCCTGTCCAAGAGCCCTCTGGTGGACAAGTACGACCTATCCACCCTGG
CGGAGCTGTGCTGTGGAGCCGCTCCTCTGGCGAAGGAGGTGGCCGAGATCGCCGTGAAGAGGCTGAACCT
GCCAGGGATACGGTGTGGCTACGGTCTAACAGAGTCTACCTCCGCCAACATCCATACTCTGCACAACGAG
TTCAAGTCCGGCTCCCTGGGCAAGGTGACACCTTACATGGCCGCCAAGATCATCGACAGGAACACCGGCG
AGGCCCTGGGTCCAAACCAGGTGGGCGAGCTGTGCATCTGGGGACCTATGGTAACAAAAGGCTATGTGAA
CAACCCACAGGCTACTAAGGAGGCCATCGACGACGACGGCTGGCTGCACTCTGGCGACTTCGGCTACTAC
GACGAGGACGAGTATTTCTACATCGTGGACCGGTACAAGGAGCTGATCAAATACAAGGGCTATCAGGTCG
CCCCTGTGGAGCTGGAGGAGATCCTCCTTCAGCACCCAGGCATCAGGGACGTGGCCGTCGTGGGTATCCC
TGACATCGAGGCCGGCGAGCTGCCAGCCGGCTTCGTGGTGAAGCAGCCCGGCGCCCAACTCACCGCTAAG
GAGGTGTACGACTTCCTGGCCCAGAGGGTGTCTCACTCCAAGTACCTGAGGGGCGGCGTAAGGTTCGTGG
ACTCTATCCCCAGGAACGTGACAGGCAAGATTAGTCGAAAAGAGCTGAGGGAGGCCCTGATGGAGAAGGC
TTCTAAGCTGTAAGCTTGTCAAGCAGATCGTTCAAACATTTGGCAATAAAGTTTCTTAAGATTGAATCCT
GTTGCCGGTCTTGCGATGATTATCATATAATTTCTGTTGAATTACGTTAAGCATGTAATAATTAACATGT
AATGCATGACGTTATTTATGAGATGGGTTTTTATGATTAGAGTCCCGCAATTATACATTTAATACGCGAT
AGAAAACAAAATATAGCGCGCAAACTAGGATAAATTATCGCGCGCGGTGTCATCTATGTTACTAGATCGA
CGCTGCAATTGTCTTCTGCACGAAGTGGTTTAAACTATCAGTGTTTGACAGGATATATTGGCGGGTAAAC
CTAAGAGAAAAGAGCGTTTATTAGAATAATCGGATATTTAAAAGGGCGTGAAAAGGTTTATCCGTTCGTC
CATTTGTATGTGCATGCCAACCACAGGGTTCCCCAGATCAGGCGCTGGCTGCTGAACCCCCAGCCGGAAC
TGACCCCACAAGGCCCTAGCGTTTGCAATGCACCAGGTCATCATTGACCCAGGCGTGTTCCACCAGGCCG
CTGCCTCGCAACTCTTCGCAGGCTTCGCCGACCTGCTCGCGCCACTTCTTCACGCGGGTGGAATCCGATC
CGCACATGAGGCGGAAGGTTTCCAGCTTGAGCGGGTACGGCTCCCGGTGCGAGCTGAAATAGTCGAACAT
CCGTCGGGCCGTCGGCGACAGCTTGCGGTACTTCTCCCATATGAATTTCGTGTAGTGGTCGCCAGCAAAC
AGCACGACGATTTCCTCGTCGATCAGGACCTGGCAACGGGACGTTTTCTTGCCACGGTCCAGGACGCGGA
AGCGGTGCAGCAGCGACACCGATTCCAGGTGCCCAACGCGGTCGGACGTGAAGCCCATCGCCGTCGCCTG
TAGGCGCGACAGGCATTCCTCGGCCTTCGTGTAATACCGGCCATTGATCGACCAGCCCAGGTCCTGGCAA
AGCTCGTAGAACGTGAAGGTGATCGGCTCGCCGATAGGGGTGCGCTTCGCGTACTCCAACACCTGCTGCC
ACACCAGTTCGTCATCGTCGGCCCGCAGCTCGACGCCGGTGTAGGTGATCTTCACGTCCTTGTTGACGTG
GAAAATGACCTTGTTTTGCAGCGCCTCGCGCGGGATTTTCTTGTTGCGCGTGGTGAACAGGGCAGAGCGG
GCCGTGTCGTTTGGCATCGCTCGCATCGTGTCCGGCCACGGCGCAATATCGAACAAGGAAAGCTGCATTT
CCTTGATCTGCTGCTTCGTGTGTTTCAGCAACGCGGCCTGCTTGGCCTCGCTGACCTGTTTTGCCAGGTC
CTCGCCGGCGGTTTTTCGCTTCTTGGTCGTCATAGTTCCTCGCGTGTCGATGGTCATCGACTTCGCCAAA
CCTGCCGCCTCCTGTTCAAGACGACGCGAACGCTCCACGGCGGCCGATGGCGCGGGCAGGGCAGGGGGAG
CCAGTTGCACGCTGTCGCGCTCGATCTTGGCCGTAGCTTGCTGGACCATCGAGCCGACGGACTGGAAGGT
TTCGCGGGGCGCACGCATGACGGTGCGGCTTGCGATGGTTTCGGCATCCTCGGCGGAAAACCCCGCGTCG
ATCAGTTCTTGCCTGTATGCCTTCCGGTCAAACGTCCGATTCATTCACCCTCCTTGCGGGATTGCCCCGA
CTCACGCCGGGGCAATGTGCCCTTATTCCTGATTTGACCCGCCTGGTGCCTTGGTGTCCAGATAATCCAC
CTTATCGGCAATGAAGTCGGTCCCGTAGACCGTCTGGCCGTCCTTCTCGTACTTGGTATTCCGAATCTTG
CCCTGCACGAATACCAGCGACCCCTTGCCCAAATACTTGCCGTGGGCCTCGGCCTGAGAGCCAAAACACT
TGATGCGGAAGAAGTCGGTGCGCTCCTGCTTGTCGCCGGCATCGTTGCGCCACATCTAGGATCTGCCAGG
AACCGTAAAAAGGCCGCGTTGCTGGCGTTTTTCCATAGGCTCCGCCCCCCTGACGAGCATCACAAAAATC
GACGCTCAAGTCAGAGGTGGCGAAACCCGACAGGACTATAAAGATACCAGGCGTTTCCCCCTGGAAGCTC
CCTCGTGCGCTCTCCTGTTCCGACCCTGCCGCTTACCGGATACCTGTCCGCCTTTCTCCCTTCGGGAAGC
GTGGCGCTTTCTCATAGCTCACGCTGTAGGTATCTCAGTTCGGTGTAGGTCGTTCGCTCCAAGCTGGGCT
GTGTGCACGAACCCCCCGTTCAGCCCGACCGCTGCGCCTTATCCGGTAACTATCGTCTTGAGTCCAACCC
GGTAAGACACGACTTATCGCCACTGGCAGCAGCCACTGGTAACAGGATTAGCAGAGCGAGGTATGTAGGC
GGTGCTACAGAGTTCTTGAAGTGGTGGCCTAACTACGGCTACACTAGAAGAACAGTATTTGGTATCTGCG
CTCTGCTGAAGCCAGTTACCTTCGGAAAAAGAGTTGGTAGCTCTTGATCCGGCAAACAAACCACCGCTGG
TAGCGGTGGTTTTTTTGTTTGCAAGCAGCAGATTACGCGCAGAAAAAAAGGATCTCAAGAAGATCCTTTG
ATCTTTTCTACGGGGTCTGACGCTCAGTGGAACGAAAACTCACGTTAAGGGATTTTGGTCATGAGATTAT
CAAAAAGGATCTTCACCTAGATCCTTTTAAATTAAAAATGAAGTTTTAAATCAATCTAAAGTATATATGA
GTAAACTTGGTCTGACAGTTACCAATGCTTAATCAGTGAGGCACCTATCTCAGCGATCTGTCTATTTCGT
TCATCCATAGTTGCCTGACTCCCCGTCGTGTAGATAACTACGATACGGGAGGGCTTACCATCTGGCCCCA
GTGCTGCAATGATACCGCGAGAACCACGCTCACCGGCTCCAGATTTATCAGCAATAAACCAGCCAGCCGG
AAGGGCCGAGCGCAGAAGTGGTCCTGCAACTTTATCCGCCTCCATCCAGTCTATTAATTGTTGCCGGGAA
GCTAGAGTAAGTAGTTCGCCAGTTAATAGTTTGCGCAACGTTGTTGCCATTGCTACAGGCATCGTGGTGT
CACGCTCGTCGTTTGGTATGGCTTCATTCAGCTCCGGTTCCCAACGATCAAGGCGAGTTACATGATCCCC
CATGTTGTGCAAAAAAGCGGTTAGCTCCTTCGGTCCTCCGATCGTTGTCAGAAGTAAGTTGGCCGCAGTG
TTATCACTCATGGTTATGGCAGCACTGCATAATTCTCTTACTGTCATGCCATCCGTAAGATGCTTTTCTG
TGACTGGTGAGTACTCAACCAAGTCATTCTGAGAATAGTGTATGCGGCGACCGAGTTGCTCTTGCCCGGC
GTCAATACGGGATAATACCGCGCCACATAGCAGAACTTTAAAAGTGCTCATCATTGGAAAACGTTCTTCG
GGGCGAAAACTCTCAAGGATCTTACCGCTGTTGAGATCCAGTTCGATGTAACCCACTCGTGCACCCAACT
GATCTTCAGCATCTTTTACTTTCACCAGCGTTTCTGGGTGAGCAAAAACAGGAAGGCAAAATGCCGCAAA
AAAGGGAATAAGGGCGACACGGAAATGTTGAATACTCATACTCTTCCTTTTTCAATATTATTGAAGCATT
TATCAAGGTTATTGTCTCATGAGCGGATACATATTTGAATGTATTTAGAAAAATAAACAAATAGGGGTTC
CGCGCACGAATTGGCCAGCGCTGCCATTTTTGGGGTGAGGCCGTTCGCGGCCGAGGGGCGCAGCCCCTGG
GGGGATGGGAGGCCCGCGTTAGCGGGCCGGGAGGGTTCGAGAAGGGGGGGCACCCCCCTTCGGCGTGCGC
GGTCACGCGCACAGGGCGCAGCCCTGGTTAAAAACAAGGTTTATAAATATTGGTTTAAAAGCAGGTTAAA
AGACAGGTTAGCGGTGGCCGAAAAACGGGCGGAAACCCTTGCAAATGCTGGATTTTCTGCCTGTGGACAG
CCCCTCAAATGTCAATAGGTGCGCCCCTCATCTGTCAGCACTCTGCCCCTCAAGTGTCAAGGATCGCGCC
CCTCATCTGTCAGTAGTCGCGCCCCTCAAGTGTCAATACCGCAGGGCACTTATCCCCAGGCTTGTCCACA
TCATCTGTGGGAAACTCGCGTAAAATCAGGCGTTTTCGCCGATTTGCGAGGCTGGCCAGCTCCACGTCGC
CGGCCGAAATCGAGCCTGCCCCTCATCTGTCAACGCCGCGCCGGGTGAGTCGGCCCCTCAAGTGTCAACG
TCCGCCCCTCATCTGTCAGTGAGGGCCAAGTTTTCCGCGAGGTATCCACAACGCCGGCGGCCGCGGTGTC
TCGCACACGGCTTCGACGGCGTTTCTGGCGCGTTTGCAGGGCCATAGACGGCCGCCAGCCCAGCGGCGAG
GGCAACCAGCCCGGTGAGCGTCGCAAAGGAGATCCTGATCTGACTGATGGGCTGCCTGTATCGAGTGGTG
ATTTTGTGCCGAGCTGCCGGTCGGGGAGCTGTTGGCTGGCTGGTGGCAGGATATATTGTGGTGTAAACAA
ATTGACGCTTAGACAACTTAATAACACATTGCGGACGTTTTTAATGTACTGGGGTGGATGCAGTGGGCCC
CAC
Features (pLannotate 1.2.2; 10 found; start..end, strand, type, name):
   1572..1588    -  promoter       dU6-3 promoter (fragment): RNA polymerase III promoter for Drosophila U6-3 snRNA (Port et al., 2014)
   2476..2728    +  terminator     NOS terminator: nopaline synthase terminator and poly(A) signal
   2776..2800    +  misc_feature   RB T-DNA repeat: right border repeat from nopaline C58 T-DNA
   2912..2932    -  CDS            TetR (fragment): tetracycline resistance regulatory protein; tetR
   2959..4104    -  CDS            trfA: TRFA_ECOLX - Experimental evidence at protein level: Swiss-Prot protein existence level 1. Also involved in plasmid copy number control, promoting intermolecular coupling of protein bound iterons at oriV, which inhibits replication initiation. From Escherichia coli.
   4440..5028    -  rep_origin     ori: high-copy-number ColE1/pMB1/pBR322/pUC origin of replication
   5199..6059    -  CDS            AmpR: β-lactamase; bla; confers resistance to ampicillin, carbenicillin, and related antibiotics
   6060..6164    -  promoter       AmpR promoter: bla
   6251..6882    -  rep_origin     oriV: incP origin of replication
   6974..6998    +  misc_feature   LB T-DNA repeat: left border repeat from nopaline C58 T-DNA
