[The description below was written by a language model from this plasmid's Addgene catalogue record and pLannotate feature annotations shown in this document.]
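Description:
pSW004 is a plant expression plasmid built in the pICH47732 backbone, a Golden Gate/MoClo-style level 1 vector. Consistent with that assembly system, the record notes that internal BsaI and BpiI sites were removed from the insert. The backbone carries left and right border repeats from nopaline C58 T-DNA, so the region between them can in principle be transferred into plant cells by Agrobacterium. It has two replication systems: a high-copy ColE1/pUC-type origin for E. coli, and the broad-host-range incP oriV together with its initiator gene trfA, which supports maintenance in Agrobacterium. Selection in bacteria is by ampicillin resistance (β-lactamase under its own promoter).

The payload, named pDefence4:Eluc, is a reporter cassette in which a defence-induced promoter from wheat (Triticum aestivum) drives Eluc, a green-shifted luciferase. The automated feature table does not annotate either the promoter or the luciferase coding sequence. The roughly 2.4 kb upstream of the NOS terminator is essentially unannotated and presumably holds these parts. The NOS terminator, which supplies transcription termination and polyadenylation, lies just inside the right border. The short hits labelled as a Drosophila U6-3 promoter fragment and a TetR fragment are only about 20 nt long and are most likely spurious matches rather than functional elements. No plant selectable marker is annotated.

The stated purpose indicates a luminescent readout of defence-responsive promoter activity, in which light output reports induction of a defence-associated wheat gene. The record does not say which gene "Defence4" corresponds to, nor which assay system or delivery method is intended. As a level 1 module, the cassette could also be combined with other transcription units in higher-order assemblies.
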