Addgene plasmid #201323: pSW004
Purpose: pDefence4:Eluc (defence-induced promoter with green-shifted luciferase expression cassette)
Depositing lab: Benjamin Schwessinger. Depositing organization: Australian National University.
Backbone
  Vector backbone: pICH47732
  Vector type: Plant Expression
Growth in bacteria
  Bacterial resistance: Ampicillin, 100 μg/mL
  Growth temperature: 37°C
  Growth strain: DH5alpha
  Copy number: High Copy
Gene/Insert
  Gene/Insert name: pDefence4:Eluc
  Species: Triticum aestivum
  Mutation: removal of BsaI and BpiI sites
  Cloning method: Restriction Enzyme; 5′ cloning site unknown (unknown if destroyed)
Terms and licenses: Academic/Nonprofit Terms; Industry Terms: Not Available to Industry
How to cite: pSW004 was a gift from Benjamin Schwessinger (Addgene plasmid # 201323 ; http://n2t.net/addgene:201323 ; RRID:Addgene_201323)
